Addgene plasmid #125219: pBS_KS_attB2_SA(2)_T2AGAL80
Purpose: Artificial phase 2 exon to include a spliced T2A-GAL80 effector into a locus of interest through RMCE of MiMIC insertion in an intron between coding exons of a gene
Depositing lab: Herman Dierick. Depositing organization: Baylor College of Medicine. Publication: Gene-specific cell labeling using MiMIC transposons. Gnerer JP, Venken KJ, Dierick HA. Nucleic Acids Res. 2015 Apr 30;43(8):e56. doi: 10.1093/nar/gkv113. Epub 2015 Feb 20. PubMed 25712101.
Backbone
  Vector backbone: pBS-KS-attB-1-2-PT-SA-SD-2
  Backbone manufacturer: Koen Venken
  Vector type: Other
Growth in bacteria
  Bacterial resistance: Ampicillin, 100 μg/mL
  Growth temperature: 37°C
  Growth strain: DH5alpha
  Copy number: High Copy
Gene/Insert
  Gene/Insert name: GAL80
  Species: S. cerevisiae (budding yeast)
  Insert size (bp): 2028
  Tag / fusion protein: T2A (N terminal on insert)
  Cloning method: Restriction Enzyme; 5′ cloning site Unknown (unknown if destroyed)
Terms and licenses: Academic/Nonprofit Terms; Industry Terms: Not Available to Industry
How to cite: pBS_KS_attB2_SA(2)_T2AGAL80 was a gift from Herman Dierick (Addgene plasmid # 125219 ; http://n2t.net/addgene:125219 ; RRID:Addgene_125219)
