[The description below was written by a language model from this plasmid's Addgene catalogue record and pLannotate feature annotations shown in this document.]
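Description:
pBS_KS_attB2_SA(2)_T2AGAL80 is a pBluescript KS-type donor plasmid for recombinase-mediated cassette exchange (RMCE) into MiMIC transposon insertions. It is built on the pBS-KS-attB-1-2-PT-SA-SD-2 backbone. In E. coli it replicates at high copy from a ColE1/pUC origin and is selected with ampicillin through the β-lactamase gene. It also retains the usual Bluescript elements: an f1 origin, a lacZα fragment with the lac promoter and operator, and T7 and T3 promoters flanking the cloning region.

The functional cassette lies between two φC31 integrase attB sites in inverted orientation. These sites allow the intervening DNA to be swapped with the attP-flanked cassette of a MiMIC insertion when φC31 integrase is supplied. According to the record, the cassette is an artificial exon in reading phase 2. A splice acceptor, named in the construct title but not annotated in the feature table, is followed by a T2A peptide sequence fused to the N-terminus of S. cerevisiae GAL80. When the cassette is placed in an intron between coding exons of a gene, it is spliced into the host transcript. The T2A ribosomal-skipping sequence then releases GAL80 as a separate protein, so GAL80 is expressed in the pattern of the trapped gene. No promoter is included in the cassette, and expression depends on the endogenous locus.

Downstream of GAL80, the annotation tool calls a fragment of the baculovirus AcMNPV P74 gene. This presumably reflects baculovirus-derived 3′ sequence, though the record does not say what it does. Because GAL80 binds and inhibits the GAL4 activation domain, the construct is used for gene-specific suppression of GAL4-driven expression, which allows intersectional refinement of cell labelling.
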