Features (pLannotate 1.2.2; 15 found; start..end, strand, type, name):
    254..842     -  rep_origin     ori: high-copy-number ColE1/pMB1/pBR322/pUC origin of replication
   1013..1873    -  CDS            AmpR: β-lactamase; bla; confers resistance to ampicillin, carbenicillin, and related antibiotics
   1874..1978    -  promoter       AmpR promoter: bla
   2031..2459    -  rep_origin     f1 ori (sequence partly withheld): f1 bacteriophage origin of replication; arrow indicates direction of (+) strand synthesis
   2464..2619    -  CDS            lacZα (fragment): LacZα fragment of β-galactosidase; lacZ fragment
   2627..2645    +  promoter       T7 promoter: promoter for bacteriophage T7 RNA polymerase
   2681..2750    +  protein_bind   attB: attB site for the φC31 integrase (Groth et al., 2000) phage φC31 integrase
   2972..4279    +  CDS            GAL80: transcriptional repressor that inhibits GAL4; Saccharomyces cerevisiae GAL80; GAL80 binds to and inhibits the transcriptional activation domain of GAL4.
   4294..4944    -  CDS            P74 (fragment): PIF0_NPVAC - Experimental evidence at protein level: Swiss-Prot protein existence level 1. Plays an essential role for oral infectivity of occlusion- derived virus (ODV) and functions also in host midgut attachment and fusion by binding to a specific host receptor. From Autographa californica nuclear polyhedrosis virus (AcMNPV).
   5132..5201    -  protein_bind   attB: attB site for the φC31 integrase (Groth et al., 2000) phage φC31 integrase
   5241..5259    -  promoter       T3 promoter: promoter for bacteriophage T3 RNA polymerase
   5304..5320    -  protein_bind   lac operator: The lac repressor binds to the lac operator to inhibit transcription in E. coli. This inhibition can be relieved by adding lactose or isopropyl-β-D-thiogalactopyranoside (IPTG). lac repressor encoded by lacI
   5328..5358    -  promoter       lac promoter: promoter for the E. coli lac operon
   5373..5394    -  protein_bind   CAP binding site: CAP binding activates transcription in the presence of cAMP. E. coli catabolite activator protein
   5407..71      -  CDS            lacI (fragment) (across the origin): lac repressor; lacI; The lac repressor binds to the lac operator to inhibit transcription in E. coli. This inhibition can be relieved by adding lactose or isopropyl-β-D-thiogalactopyranoside (IPTG).
>Addgene plasmid #125219 | pBS_KS_attB2_SA(2)_T2AGAL80 | addgene full sequence | sequence record 243784 | Addgene NGS Result
GAAACCTGTCGTGCCAGCTGCATTAATGAATCGGCCAACGCGCGGGGAGAGGCGGTTTGCGTATTGGGCG
CTCTTCCGCTTCCTCGCTCACTGACTCGCTGCGCTCGGTCGTTCGGCTGCGGCGAGCGGTATCAGCTCAC
TCAAAGGCGGTAATACGGTTATCCACAGAATCAGGGGATAACGCAGGAAAGAACATGTGAGCAAAAGGCC
AGCAAAAGGCCAGGAACCGTAAAAAGGCCGCGTTGCTGGCGTTTTTCCATAGGCTCCGCCCCCCTGACGA
GCATCACAAAAATCGACGCTCAAGTCAGAGGTGGCGAAACCCGACAGGACTATAAAGATACCAGGCGTTT
CCCCCTGGAAGCTCCCTCGTGCGCTCTCCTGTTCCGACCCTGCCGCTTACCGGATACCTGTCCGCCTTTC
TCCCTTCGGGAAGCGTGGCGCTTTCTCATAGCTCACGCTGTAGGTATCTCAGTTCGGTGTAGGTCGTTCG
CTCCAAGCTGGGCTGTGTGCACGAACCCCCCGTTCAGCCCGACCGCTGCGCCTTATCCGGTAACTATCGT
CTTGAGTCCAACCCGGTAAGACACGACTTATCGCCACTGGCAGCAGCCACTGGTAACAGGATTAGCAGAG
CGAGGTATGTAGGCGGTGCTACAGAGTTCTTGAAGTGGTGGCCTAACTACGGCTACACTAGAAGAACAGT
ATTTGGTATCTGCGCTCTGCTGAAGCCAGTTACCTTCGGAAAAAGAGTTGGTAGCTCTTGATCCGGCAAA
CAAACCACCGCTGGTAGCGGTGGTTTTTTTGTTTGCAAGCAGCAGATTACGCGCAGAAAAAAAGGATCTC
AAGAAGATCCTTTGATCTTTTCTACGGGGTCTGACGCTCAGTGGAACGAAAACTCACGTTAAGGGATTTT
GGTCATGAGATTATCAAAAAGGATCTTCACCTAGATCCTTTTAAATTAAAAATGAAGTTTTAAATCAATC
TAAAGTATATATGAGTAAACTTGGTCTGACAGTTACCAATGCTTAATCAGTGAGGCACCTATCTCAGCGA
TCTGTCTATTTCGTTCATCCATAGTTGCCTGACTCCCCGTCGTGTAGATAACTACGATACGGGAGGGCTT
ACCATCTGGCCCCAGTGCTGCAATGATACCGCGAGACCCACGCTCACCGGCTCCAGATTTATCAGCAATA
AACCAGCCAGCCGGAAGGGCCGAGCGCAGAAGTGGTCCTGCAACTTTATCCGCCTCCATCCAGTCTATTA
ATTGTTGCCGGGAAGCTAGAGTAAGTAGTTCGCCAGTTAATAGTTTGCGCAACGTTGTTGCCATTGCTAC
AGGCATCGTGGTGTCACGCTCGTCGTTTGGTATGGCTTCATTCAGCTCCGGTTCCCAACGATCAAGGCGA
GTTACATGATCCCCCATGTTGTGCAAAAAAGCGGTTAGCTCCTTCGGTCCTCCGATCGTTGTCAGAAGTA
AGTTGGCCGCAGTGTTATCACTCATGGTTATGGCAGCACTGCATAATTCTCTTACTGTCATGCCATCCGT
AAGATGCTTTTCTGTGACTGGTGAGTACTCAACCAAGTCATTCTGAGAATAGTGTATGCGGCGACCGAGT
TGCTCTTGCCCGGCGTCAATACGGGATAATACCGCGCCACATAGCAGAACTTTAAAAGTGCTCATCATTG
GAAAACGTTCTTCGGGGCGAAAACTCTCAAGGATCTTACCGCTGTTGAGATCCAGTTCGATGTAACCCAC
TCGTGCACCCAACTGATCTTCAGCATCTTTTACTTTCACCAGCGTTTCTGGGTGAGCAAAAACAGGAAGG
CAAAATGCCGCAAAAAAGGGAATAAGGGCGACACGGAAATGTTGAATACTCATACTCTTCCTTTTTCAAT
ATTATTGAAGCATTTATCAGGGTTATTGTCTCATGAGCGGATACATATTTGAATGTATTTAGAAAAATAA
ACAAATAGGGGTTCCGCGCACATTTCCCCGAAAAGTGCCACCTAAATTGTAAGCGTTAATATTTTGTTAA
AATTCGCGTTAAATTTTTGTTAAATCAGCTCATTTTTTAACCAATAGGCCGAAATCGGCAAAATCCCTTA
TAAATCAAAAGAATAGACCGAGATAGGGT
[37 nt withheld, positions 2130-2166]
AAAGAACGTGGACTCCAACGTCAAAGG
[49 nt withheld, positions 2194-2242]
T
[91 nt withheld, positions 2244-2334]
G
[124 nt withheld, positions 2336-2459]
CCCATTCGCCATTCAGGCTGCGCAACTGTTGGGAAGGGCGATCGGTGCGGGCCTCTTCGCTATTACGCCA
GCTGGCGAAAGGGGGATGTGCTGCAAGGCGATTAAGTTGGGTAACGCCAGGGTTTTCCCAGTCACGACGT
TGTAAAACGACGGCCAGTGAGCGCGCGTAATACGACTCACTATAGGGCGAATTGGAGCTCGCTAGCGATG
TAGGTCACGGTCTCGAAGCCGCGGTGCGGGTGCCAGGGCGTGCCCTTGGGCTCCCCGGGCGCGTACTCCA
CCTCACCCATCTGGTCCATCATGATGGTCGACTCTAGAAGTCGATCCAACATGGCGACTTGTCCCATCCC
CGGCATGTTTAAATATACTAATTATTCTTGAACTAATTTTAATCAACCGATTTATCTCTCTTCCGCAGGT
CGGGAGGTTCCGGTGGAAGCGGAGGTAGCGGCGGATCCGAAGGACGCGGAAGCCTGTTGACGTGCGGAGA
TGTGGAAGAGAATCCAGGACCGATGGACTACAACAAGAGATCTTCGGTCTCAACCGTGCCTAATGCAGCT
CCCATAAGAGTCGGATTCGTCGGTCTCAACGCAGCCAAAGGATGGGCAATCAAGACACATTACCCCGCCA
TACTGCAACTATCGTCACAATTTCAAATCACTGCCTTATACAGTCCAAAAATTGAGACTTCTATTGCCAC
CATTCAGCGTCTAAAATTGAGTAATGCCACTGCTTTTCCCACTTTAGAGTCATTTGCATCATCTTCCACT
ATAGATATGATAGTGATAGCTATCCAAGTGGCCAGCCATTATGAAGTTGTTATGCCTCTCTTGGAATTCT
CCAAAAATAATCCGAACCTCAAGTATCTTTTCGTAGAATGGGCCCTTGCATGTTCACTAGATCAAGCCGA
ATCCATTTATAAGGCTGCTGCTGAACGTGGGGTTCAAACCATCATCTCTTTACAAGGTCGTAAATCACCA
TATATTTTGAGAGCAAAAGAATTAATATCTCAAGGCTATATCGGCGACATTAATTCGATCGAGATTGCTG
GAAATGGCGGTTGGTACGGCTACGAAAGGCCTGTTAAATCACCAAAATACATCTATGAAATCGGGAACGG
TGTAGATCTGGTAACCACAACATTTGGTCACACAATCGATATTTTACAATACATGACAAGTTCGTACTTT
TCCAGGATAAATGCAATGGTTTTCAATAATATTCCAGAGCAAGAGCTGATAGATGAGCGTGGTAACCGAT
TGGGCCAGCGAGTCCCAAAGACAGTACCGGATCATCTTTTATTCCAAGGCACATTGTTAAATGGCAATGT
TCCAGTGTCATGCAGTTTCAAAGGTGGCAAACCTACCAAAAAATTTACCAAAAATTTGGTCATTGACATT
CACGGTACCAAGGGAGATTTGAAACTTGAAGGCGATGCCGGCTTCGCAGAAATTTCAAATCTGGTCCTTT
ACTACAGTGGAACTAGAGCAAACGACTTCCCGCTAGCCAATGGACAACAAGCTCCTTTAGACCCGGGGTA
TGATGCAGGTAAAGAAATCATGGAAGTATATCATTTACGAAATTATAATGCCATTGTGGGTAATATTCAT
CGACTGTATCAATCTATCTCTGACTTCCACTTCAATACAAAGAAAATTCCTGAATTACCCTCACAATTTG
TAATGCAAGGTTTCGATTTCGAAGGCTTTCCCACCTTGATGGATGCTCTGATATTACACAGGTTAATCGA
GAGCGTTTATAAAAGTAACATGATGGGCTCCACATTAAACGTTAGCAATATCTCGCATTATAGTTTATAA
ATGAATCGTTTTTAAAATAACAAATCAATTGTTTTATAATATTCGTACGATTCTTTGATTATGTAATAAA
ATGTGATCATTAGGAAGATTACGAAAAATATAAAAAATATGAGTTCTGTGTGTATAACAAATGCTGTAAA
CGCCACAATTGTGTTTGTTGCAAATAAACCCATGATTATTTGATTAAAATTGTTGTTTTCTTTGTTCATA
GACAATAGTGTGTTTTGCCTAAACGTGTACTGCATAAACTCCATGCGAGTGTATAGCGAGCTAGTGGCTA
ACGCTTGCCCCACCAAAGTAGATTCGTCAAAATCCTCAATTTCATCACCCTCCTCCAAGTTTAACATTTG
GCCGTCGGAATTAACTTCTAAAGATGCCACATAATCTAATAAATGAAATAGAGATTCAAACGTGGCGTCA
TCGTCCGTTTCGACCATTTCCGAAAAGAACTCGGGCATAAACTCTATGATTTCTCTGGACGTGGTGTTGT
CGAAACTCTCAAAGTACGCAGTCAGGAACGTGCGCGACATGTCGTCGGGAAACTCGCGCGGAAACATGTT
GTTGTAACCGAACGGGTCCCATAGCGCCAAAACCAAATCTGCCAGCGTCAATAGAATGAGCACGATGCCG
ACAATGGAGCTGGCTTGGATAGCGATTCGAGTTAACGGATCCGGAGGTAGCGGTGGAAGCGGAGGTTCCG
GCAGGTAAGTTATTGAACAATGGCATCAAATGCCTTCATCATCACTACCCTTTAGCCCTTAAGACCCCAC
AATGACCTTACCCACTCAGAGAAAAAAGTAAATATGAAAGCCCATTTGAACTTCTAAGCTTGTCGACCAT
CATGATGGACCAGATGGGTGAGGTGGAGTACGCGCCCGGGGAGCCCAAGGGCACGCCCTGGCACCCGCAC
CGCGGCTTCGAGACCGTGACCTACATCATGCATGGTACCCAGCTTTTGTTCCCTTTAGTGAGGGTTAATT
GCGCGCTTGGCGTAATCATGGTCATAGCTGTTTCCTGTGTGAAATTGTTATCCGCTCACAATTCCACACA
ACATACGAGCCGGGAGCATAAAGTGTAAAGCCTGGGGTGCCTAATGAGTGAGCTAACTCACATTAATTGC
GTTGCGCTCACTGCCCGCTTTCCAGTCGG
